Addgene plasmid #148257: pnEA-NpM-Dm4E-T_9-44-K12E-GB1_AA
Purpose: Bacterial Expression of Dm4E-T_9-44-K12E
Depositing lab: Elisa Izaurralde. Depositing organization: Max Planck Institute for Developmental Biology. Publication: Molecular architecture of 4E-BP translational inhibitors bound to eIF4E. Peter D, Igreja C, Weber R, Wohlbold L, Weiler C, Ebertsch L, Weichenrieder O, Izaurralde E. Mol Cell. 2015 Mar 19;57(6):1074-87. doi: 10.1016/j.molcel.2015.01.017. Epub 2015 Feb 19. PubMed 25702871.
Backbone
  Vector backbone: Unknown
  Vector type: Bacterial Expression
Growth in bacteria
  Bacterial resistance: Ampicillin, 100 μg/mL
  Growth temperature: 37°C
  Growth strain: DH5alpha
  Copy number: Low Copy
Gene/Insert
  Gene/Insert name: Dm4E-T_9-44-K12E (alt name: 4E-T)
  Species: D. melanogaster (fly)
  Entrez Gene: 4E-T (a.k.a. Dmel_CG32016, CG11097, CG11232, CG32016, Dm4E-T, Dmel\CG32016)
  Cloning method: Unknown
Terms and licenses: Academic/Nonprofit Terms; Industry Terms: Not Available to Industry
Depositor comments: ORF extracted from CG32016 isoform C. NCBI:NM_166798.1, one variation L127S annotated as EST. Plasmids from this collection were made available to the research community and donated after the lab closed. Please note that the sequence provided by the depositing laboratory may be theoretical/predicted or based on Sanger sequencing results. There may be discrepancies between sequencing results obtained by Addgene and the depositor sequence. If an Addgene verified sequence is not available, please contact before placing your order to request that our lab fully sequence the plasmid.
How to cite: pnEA-NpM-Dm4E-T_9-44-K12E-GB1_AA was a gift from Elisa Izaurralde (Addgene plasmid # 148257 ; http://n2t.net/addgene:148257 ; RRID:Addgene_148257)
