[The description below was written by a language model from this plasmid's Addgene catalogue record and pLannotate feature annotations shown in this document.]
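Description:
pnEA-NpM-Dm4E-T_9-44-K12E-GB1_AA is a 7,035 nt bacterial expression plasmid for producing a short fragment of the Drosophila melanogaster eIF4E-binding protein 4E-T in E. coli. The catalogue lists the backbone as unknown, but the annotated features show a pBR322-derived, pET-like architecture. It has a ColE1/pMB1-type origin together with the bom site and the rop gene, which fits the recorded low copy number. An ampicillin resistance gene (β-lactamase with its own promoter) provides selection. Several disrupted fragments of the tetracycline resistance gene and its promoter remain as non-functional remnants of the parental vector.

Expression is driven by a T7 promoter followed by a lac operator and the phage T7 gene 10 ribosome binding site, and ends at a T7 terminator. A plasmid-borne lacI gene supplies the repressor, so transcription should require a host providing T7 RNA polymerase and be inducible with IPTG. The open reading frame begins with a cytosolic maltose-binding protein lacking its signal sequence. This is followed by the 4E-T fragment, which the name gives as residues 9–44 carrying a K12E substitution, and then by a C-terminal GB1 domain of streptococcal protein G. A short stretch annotated as a fragment of the SET1 solubility tag follows GB1, though this brief match may be incidental. Both MBP and GB1 are commonly used to improve the solubility of small peptides, and MBP can also aid purification. The depositor notes that the ORF derives from CG32016 isoform C. The associated work concerns the structure of 4E-BP translational inhibitors bound to eIF4E, which suggests the construct supplies a mutant 4E-T peptide for binding or structural studies, but the record does not explain the specific role of K12E.
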