Features (pLannotate 1.2.2; 21 found; start..end, strand, type, name):
    104..208     +  promoter       AmpR promoter: bla
    209..1069    +  CDS            AmpR: β-lactamase; bla; confers resistance to ampicillin, carbenicillin, and related antibiotics
   1240..1828    +  rep_origin     ori: high-copy-number ColE1/pMB1/pBR322/pUC origin of replication
   2014..2156    -  misc_feature   bom: basis of mobility region from pBR322
   2258..2449    -  CDS            rop: Rop protein, which maintains plasmids at low copy number; rop
   2466..2846    +  CDS            YPB1_ECOLX: Protein predicted: Swiss-Prot protein existence level 4. From Escherichia coli.
   3088..3712    -  CDS            TcR (fragment): tetracycline efflux protein; tet; confers resistance to tetracycline
   3727..3748    -  protein_bind   CAP binding site: CAP binding activates transcription in the presence of cAMP. E. coli catabolite activator protein
   3761..4843    -  CDS            lacI: lac repressor; lacI; The lac repressor binds to the lac operator to inhibit transcription in E. coli. This inhibition can be relieved by adding lactose or isopropyl-β-D-thiogalactopyranoside (IPTG).
   4844..4921    -  promoter       lacI promoter: lacI
   4929..5208    -  CDS            TcR (fragment): tetracycline efflux protein; tet; confers resistance to tetracycline
   5230..5248    +  promoter       T7 promoter: promoter for bacteriophage T7 RNA polymerase
   5249..5273    +  protein_bind   lac operator: The lac repressor binds to the lac operator to inhibit transcription in E. coli. This inhibition can be relieved by adding lactose or isopropyl-β-D-thiogalactopyranoside (IPTG). lac repressor encoded by lacI
   5288..5310    +  RBS            RBS: efficient ribosome binding site from bacteriophage T7 gene 10 (Olins and Rangwala, 1989)
   5321..6417    +  CDS            MBP (fragment): maltose binding protein from E. coli; malE (mutated); This version of the gene does not encode a signal sequence, so MBP will remain in the cytosol.
   6463..6570    +  CDS            4E-T (fragment): 4ET_DROME - Experimental evidence at protein level: Swiss-Prot protein existence level 1. eIF4E1-binding protein that regulates translation and stability of mRNAs in processing bodies (P-bodies) (By similarity). Probably plays a role in P-bodies to coordinate the storage of translationally inactive mRNAs in the cytoplasm and prevent their degradation (By similarity). Acts as a binding platform for multiple RNA-binding proteins. Required for the formation of P-bodies (By similarity). From Drosophila melanogaster (Fruit fly).
   6583..6740    +  CDS            GB1 (fragment): B1 domain of Streptococcal protein G effective as a solubilizing fusion partner (Cheng and Patel, 2004)
   6745..6768    +  CDS            SET1 (fragment): solubility-enhancement tag derived from T7 phage gene 10B
   6776..6823    +  terminator     T7 terminator: transcription terminator for bacteriophage T7 RNA polymerase
   6846..6950    -  CDS            TcR (fragment): tetracycline efflux protein; tet; confers resistance to tetracycline
   6998..7026    -  promoter       tet promoter: E. coli promoter for tetracycline efflux protein gene
>Addgene plasmid #148257 | pnEA-NpM-Dm4E-T_9-44-K12E-GB1_AA | depositor full sequence | sequence record 290705 | Full Sequence
TTCTTGAAGACGAAAGGGCCTCGTGATACGCCTATTTTTATAGGTTAATGTCATGATAATAATGGTTTCT
TAGACGTCAGGTGGCACTTTTCGGGGAAATGTGCGCGGAACCCCTATTTGTTTATTTTTCTAAATACATT
CAAATATGTATCCGCTCATGAGACAATAACCCTGATAAATGCTTCAATAATATTGAAAAAGGAAGAGTAT
GAGTATTCAACATTTCCGTGTCGCCCTTATTCCCTTTTTTGCGGCATTTTGCCTTCCTGTTTTTGCTCAC
CCAGAAACGCTGGTGAAAGTAAAAGATGCTGAAGATCAGTTGGGTGCACGAGTGGGTTACATCGAACTGG
ATCTCAACAGCGGTAAGATCCTTGAGAGTTTTCGCCCCGAAGAACGTTTTCCAATGATGAGCACTTTTAA
AGTTCTGCTATGTGGCGCGGTATTATCCCGTGTTGACGCCGGGCAAGAGCAACTCGGTCGCCGCATACAC
TATTCTCAGAATGACTTGGTTGAGTACTCACCAGTCACAGAAAAGCATCTTACGGATGGCATGACAGTAA
GAGAATTATGCAGTGCTGCCATAACCATGAGTGATAACACTGCGGCCAACTTACTTCTGACAACGATCGG
AGGACCGAAGGAGCTAACCGCTTTTTTGCACAACATGGGGGATCATGTAACTCGCCTTGATCGTTGGGAA
CCGGAGCTGAATGAAGCCATACCAAACGACGAGCGTGACACCACGATGCCTGCAGCAATGGCAACAACGT
TGCGCAAACTATTAACTGGCGAACTACTTACTCTAGCTTCCCGGCAACAATTAATAGACTGGATGGAGGC
GGATAAAGTTGCAGGACCACTTCTGCGCTCGGCCCTTCCGGCTGGCTGGTTTATTGCTGATAAATCTGGA
GCCGGTGAGCGTGGGTCTCGCGGTATCATTGCAGCACTGGGGCCAGATGGTAAGCCCTCCCGTATCGTAG
TTATCTACACGACGGGGAGTCAGGCAACTATGGATGAACGAAATAGACAGATCGCTGAGATAGGTGCCTC
ACTGATTAAGCATTGGTAACTGTCAGACCAAGTTTACTCATATATACTTTAGATTGATTTAAAACTTCAT
TTTTAATTTAAAAGGATCTAGGTGAAGATCCTTTTTGATAATCTCATGACCAAAATCCCTTAACGTGAGT
TTTCGTTCCACTGAGCGTCAGACCCCGTAGAAAAGATCAAAGGATCTTCTTGAGATCCTTTTTTTCTGCG
CGTAATCTGCTGCTTGCAAACAAAAAAACCACCGCTACCAGCGGTGGTTTGTTTGCCGGATCAAGAGCTA
CCAACTCTTTTTCCGAAGGTAACTGGCTTCAGCAGAGCGCAGATACCAAATACTGTCCTTCTAGTGTAGC
CGTAGTTAGGCCACCACTTCAAGAACTCTGTAGCACCGCCTACATACCTCGCTCTGCTAATCCTGTTACC
AGTGGCTGCTGCCAGTGGCGATAAGTCGTGTCTTACCGGGTTGGACTCAAGACGATAGTTACCGGATAAG
GCGCAGCGGTCGGGCTGAACGGGGGGTTCGTGCACACAGCCCAGCTTGGAGCGAACGACCTACACCGAAC
TGAGATACCTACAGCGTGAGCTATGAGAAAGCGCCACGCTTCCCGAAGGGAGAAAGGCGGACAGGTATCC
GGTAAGCGGCAGGGTCGGAACAGGAGAGCGCACGAGGGAGCTTCCAGGGGGAAACGCCTGGTATCTTTAT
AGTCCTGTCGGGTTTCGCCACCTCTGACTTGAGCGTCGATTTTTGTGATGCTCGTCAGGGGGGCGGAGCC
TATGGAAAAACGCCAGCAACGCGGCCTTTTTACGGTTCCTGGCCTTTTGCTGGCCTTTTGCTCACATGTT
CTTTCCTGCGTTATCCCCTGATTCTGTGGATAACCGTATTACCGCCTTTGAGTGAGCTGATACCGCTCGC
CGCAGCCGAACGACCGAGCGCAGCGAGTCAGTGAGCGAGGAAGCGGAAGAGCGCCTGATGCGGTATTTTC
TCCTTACGCATCTGTGCGGTATTTCACACCGCATATATGGTGCACTCTCAGTACAATCTGCTCTGATGCC
GCATAGTTAAGCCAGTATACACTCCGCTATCGCTACGTGACTGGGTCATGGCTGCGCCCCGACACCCGCC
AACACCCGCTGACGCGCCCTGACGGGCTTGTCTGCTCCCGGCATCCGCTTACAGACAAGCTGTGACCGTC
TCCGGGAGCTGCATGTGTCAGAGGTTTTCACCGTCATCACCGAAACGCGCGAGGCAGCTGCGGTAAAGCT
CATCAGCGTGGTCGTGAAGCGATTCACAGATGTCTGCCTGTTCATCCGCGTCCAGCTCGTTGAGTTTCTC
CAGAAGCGTTAATGTCTGGCTTCTGATAAAGCGGGCCATGTTAAGGGCGGTTTTTTCCTGTTTGGTCACT
GATGCCTCCGTGTAAGGGGGATTTCTGTTCATGGGGGTAATGATACCGATGAAACGAGAGAGGATGCTCA
CGATACGGGTTACTGATGATGAACATGCCCGGTTACTGGAACGTTGTGAGGGTAAACAACTGGCGGTATG
GATGCGGCGGGACCAGAGAAAAATCACTCAGGGTCAATGCCAGCGCTTCGTTAATACAGATGTAGGTGTT
CCACAGGGTAGCCAGCAGCATCCTGCGATGCAGATCCGGAACATAATGGTGCAGGGCGCTGACTTCCGCG
TTTCCAGACTTTACGAAACACGGAAACCGAAGACCATTCATGTTGTTGCTCAGGTCGCAGACGTTTTGCA
GCAGCAGTCGCTTCACGTTCGCTCGCGTATCGGTGATTCATTCTGCTAACCAGTAAGGCAACCCCGCCAG
CCTAGCCGGGTCCTCAACGACAGGAGCACGATCATGCGCACCCGTGGCCAGGACCCAACGCTGCCCGAGA
TGCGCCGCGTGCGGCTGCTGGAGATGGCGGACGCGATGGATATGTTCTGCCAAGGGTTGGTTTGCGCATT
CACAGTTCTCCGCAAGAATTGATTGGCTCCAATTCTTGGAGTGGTGAATCCGTTAGCGAGGTGCCGCCGG
CTTCCATTCAGGTCGAGGTGGCCCGGCTCCATGCACCGCGACGCAACGCGGGGAGGCAGACAAGGTATAG
GGCGGCGCCTACAATCCATGCCAACCCGTTCCATGTGCTCGCCGAGGCGGCATAAATCGCCGTGACGATC
AGCGGTCCAGTGATCGAAGTTAGGCTGGTAAGAGCCGCGAGCGATCCTTGAAGCTGTCCCTGATGGTCGT
CATCTACCTGCCTGGACAGCATGGCCTGCAACGCGGGCATCCCGATGCCGCCGGAAGCGAGAAGAATCAT
AATGGGGAAGGCCATCCAGCCTCGCGTCGCGAACGCCAGCAAGACGTAGCCCAGCGCGTCGGCCGCCATG
CCGGCGATAATGGCCTGCTTCTCGCCGAAACGTTTGGTGGCGGGACCAGTGACGAAGGCTTGAGCGAGGG
CGTGCAAGATTCCGAATACCGCAAGCGACAGGCCGATCATCGTCGCGCTCCAGCGAAAGCGGTCCTCGCC
GAAAATGACCCAGAGCGCTGCCGGCACCTGTCCTACGAGTTGCATGATAAAGAAGACAGTCATAAGTGCG
GCGACGATAGTCATGCCCCGCGCCCACCGGAAGGAGCTGACTGGGTTGAAGGCTCTCAAGGGCATCGGTC
GAGATCCCGGTGCCTAATGAGTGAGCTAACTTACATTAATTGCGTTGCGCTCACTGCCCGCTTTCCAGTC
GGGAAACCTGTCGTGCCAGCTGCATTAATGAATCGGCCAACGCGCGGGGAGAGGCGGTTTGCGTATTGGG
CGCCAGGGTGGTTTTTCTTTTCACCAGTGAGACGGGCAACAGCTGATTGCCCTTCACCGCCTGGCCCTGA
GAGAGTTGCAGCAAGCGGTCCACGCTGGTTTGCCCCAGCAGGCGAAAATCCTGTTTGATGGTGGTTAACG
GCGGGATATAACATGAGCTGTCTTCGGTATCGTCGTATCCCACTACCGAGATATCCGCACCAACGCGCAG
CCCGGACTCGGTAATGGCGCGCATTGCGCCCAGCGCCATCTGATCGTTGGCAACCAGCATCGCAGTGGGA
ACGATGCCCTCATTCAGCATTTGCATGGTTTGTTGAAAACCGGACATGGCACTCCAGTCGCCTTCCCGTT
CCGCTATCGGCTGAATTTGATTGCGAGTGAGATATTTATGCCAGCCAGCCAGACGCAGACGCGCCGAGAC
AGAACTTAATGGGCCCGCTAACAGCGCGATTTGCTGGTGACCCAATGCGACCAGATGCTCCACGCCCAGT
CGCGTACCGTCTTCATGGGAGAAAATAATACTGTTGATGGGTGTCTGGTCAGAGACATCAAGAAATAACG
CCGGAACATTAGTGCAGGCAGCTTCCACAGCAATGGCATCCTGGTCATCCAGCGGATAGTTAATGATCAG
CCCACTGACGCGTTGCGCGAGAAGATTGTGCACCGCCGCTTTACAGGCTTCGACGCCGCTTCGTTCTACC
ATCGACACCACCACGCTGGCACCCAGTTGATCGGCGCGAGATTTAATCGCCGCGACAATTTGCGACGGCG
CGTGCAGGGCCAGACTGGAGGTGGCAACGCCAATCAGCAACGACTGTTTGCCCGCCAGTTGTTGTGCCAC
GCGGTTGGGAATGTAATTCAGCTCCGCCATCGCCGCTTCCACTTTTTCCCGCGTTTTCGCAGAAACGTGG
CTGGCCTGGTTCACCACGCGGGAAACGGTCTGATAAGAGACACCGGCATACTCTGCGACATCGTATAACG
TTACTGGTTTCACATTCACCACCCTGAATTGACTCTCTTCCGGGCGCTATCATGCCATACCGCGAAAGGT
TTTGCGCCATTCGATGGTGTCCGGGATCTCGACGCTCTCCCTTATGCGACTCCTGCATTAGGAAGCAGCC
CAGTAGTAGGTTGAGGCCGTTGAGCACCGCCGCCGCAAGGAATGGTGCATGCAAGGAGATGGCGCCCAAC
AGTCCCCCGGCCACGGGGCCTGCCACCATACCCACGCCGAAACAAGCGCTCATGAGCCCGAAGTGGCGAG
CCCGATCTTCCCCATCGGTGATGTCGGCGATATAGGCGCCAGCAACCGCACCTGTGGCGCCGGTGATGCC
GGCCACGATGCGTCCGGCGTAGAGGATCGAGATCTCGATCCCGCGAAATTAATACGACTCACTATAGGGG
AATTGTGAGCGGATAACAATTCCCCACTAGTAATAATTTTGTTTAACTTTAAGAAGGAGATATACCATGG
AAACTGAAGAAGGTAAACTGGTAATCTGGATTAACGGCGATAAAGGCTATAACGGTCTCGCTGAAGTCGG
TAAGAAATTCGAGAAAGATACCGGAATTAAAGTCACCGTTGAGCATCCGGATAAACTGGAAGAGAAATTC
CCACAGGTTGCGGCAACTGGCGATGGCCCTGACATTATCTTCTGGGCACACGACCGCTTTGGTGGCTACG
CTCAATCTGGCCTGTTGGCTGAAATCACCCCGGACAAAGCGTTCCAGGACAAGCTGTATCCGTTTACCTG
GGATGCCGTACGTTACAACGGCAAGCTGATTGCTTACCCGATCGCTGTTGAAGCGTTATCGCTGATTTAT
AACAAAGACCTGCTGCCGAACCCGCCAAAAACCTGGGAAGAGATCCCGGCGCTGGATAAAGAACTGAAAG
CGAAAGGTAAGAGCGCCCTGATGTTCAACCTGCAAGAACCGTACTTCACCTGGCCGCTGATTGCTGCTGA
CGGGGGTTATGCGTTCAAGTATGAAAACGGCAAGTACGACATTAAAGACGTGGGCGTGGATAACGCTGGC
GCGAAAGCGGGTCTGACCTTCCTGGTTGACCTGATTAAAAACAAACACATGAATGCAGACACCGATTACT
CCATCGCAGAAGCTGCCTTTAATAAAGGCGAAACAGCGATGACCATCAACGGCCCGTGGGCATGGTCCAA
CATCGACACCAGCAAAGTGAATTATGGTGTAACGGTACTGCCGACCTTCAAGGGTCAACCATCCAAACCG
TTCGTTGGCGTGCTGAGCGCAGGTATTAACGCCGCCAGTCCGAACAAAGAGCTGGCAAAAGAGTTCCTCG
AAAACTATCTGCTGACTGATGAAGGTCTGGAAGCGGTTAATAAAGACAAACCGCTGGGTGCCGTAGCGCT
GAAGTCTTACGAGGAAGAGTTGGCGAAAGATCCACGTATTGCCGCCACGATGGAAAACGCCCAGAAAGGT
GAAATCATGCCGAACATCCCGCAGATGTCCGCTTTCTGGTATGCCGTGCGTACTGCGGTGATCAACGCCG
CCAGCGGTCGTCAGACTGTCGATGAAGCCCTTAAAGACGCGCAGACTGGTACCGGCAGCGGCCTGGAAGT
TCTGTTCCAGGGGCCCCATATGAGGTACTCGGAGGTAGACCTGTTAGCTCTAAGATATGAAGGTAAAAGT
CGACAGCGCCCGCAATGTTCAACACGACTTGAATTGCAGACGCTAGGTTTTTGGAAAATTGCTAGCATGC
AGTACAAACTTATCCTGAACGGTAAAACCCTGAAAGGTGAAACCACCACCGAAGCTGTTGACGCTGCTAC
CGCGGAAAAAGTTTTCAAACAGTACGCTAACGACAACGGTGTTGACGGTGAATGGACCTACGACGACGCT
ACCAAAACCTACACCGTAACGGAATGAGTTGGCTGCTGCCACCGCTGAGCAATAACTAGCATAACCCCTT
GGGGCCTCTAAACGGGTCTTGAGGGGTTTTTTGCTGAAAGGAGGAACTATATCCGGATATCCCGCAAGAG
GCCCGGCAGTACCGGCATAACCAAGCCTATGCCTACAGCATCCAGGGTGACGGTGCCGAGGATGACGATG
AGCGCATTGTTAGATTTCATACACGGTGCCTGACTGCGTTAGCAATTTAACTGTGATAAACTACCGCATT
AAAGCTTATCGATGATAAGCTGTCAAACATGAGAA
